Addgene plasmid #18842: pAG416GPD-Cerulean-VPS21
Depositing lab: Susan Lindquist. Depositing organization: Whitehead Institute for Biomedical Research. Publication: The Parkinson's disease protein alpha-synuclein disrupts cellular Rab homeostasis. Gitler AD, Bevis BJ, Shorter J, Strathearn KE, Hamamichi S, Su LJ, Caldwell KA, Caldwell GA, Rochet JC, McCaffery JM, Barlowe C, Lindquist S. Proc Natl Acad Sci U S A. 2008 Jan 8. 105(1):145-50. 10.1073/pnas.0710685105 PubMed 18162536.
Backbone
  Vector backbone: pAG416GPD
  Backbone manufacturer: pRS416
  Backbone size w/o insert (bp): 7497
  Vector type: Yeast Expression
Growth in bacteria
  Bacterial resistance: Ampicillin, 100 μg/mL
  Growth temperature: 37°C
  Growth strain: DH5alpha
  Copy number: Unknown
Gene/Insert
  Gene/Insert name: VPS21
  Species: S. cerevisiae (budding yeast)
  Insert size (bp): 632
  Entrez Gene: VPS21 (a.k.a. YOR089C, VPS12, VPT12, YPT21, YPT51)
  Tag / fusion protein: Cerulean (N terminal on insert)
  Cloning method: Restriction Enzyme; 5′ cloning site GATEWAY CLONING (not destroyed); 3′ cloning site GATEWAY CLONING (not destroyed)
  Sequencing primers: 5′ EGFP-C
Terms and licenses: Academic/Nonprofit Terms; Industry Terms: Not Available to Industry
How to cite: pAG416GPD-Cerulean-VPS21 was a gift from Susan Lindquist (Addgene plasmid # 18842 ; http://n2t.net/addgene:18842 ; RRID:Addgene_18842)
