[The description below was written by a language model from this plasmid's Addgene catalogue record.]
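Description:
pAG416GPD-Cerulean-VPS21 is a yeast expression plasmid built on the pAG416GPD backbone, a Gateway-compatible derivative of pRS416. In the naming convention of the pRS/pAG series, "416" indicates a low-copy centromeric (CEN/ARS) vector carrying the URA3 auxotrophic marker for selection in ura3 yeast strains, although the record itself does not list these elements. "GPD" refers to the strong constitutive promoter of the yeast glyceraldehyde-3-phosphate dehydrogenase gene. In Escherichia coli the plasmid is propagated under ampicillin selection. The bacterial copy number is recorded as unknown. No feature table is provided, so details such as the terminator and the exact origins of replication cannot be confirmed from the record.

The insert is the Saccharomyces cerevisiae gene VPS21 (also known as YPT51 or YOR089C), about 630 bp, which encodes a Rab-family small GTPase involved in endosomal and vacuolar protein sorting. It was introduced by Gateway recombination, with the recombination sites retained on both sides of the insert. The cyan fluorescent protein Cerulean is fused to the N terminus. This placement leaves the C terminus free, which matters for Rab proteins because that end is normally prenylated for membrane attachment.

The plasmid therefore drives constitutive expression of a fluorescently tagged Vps21 that can be followed in living yeast cells by microscopy. It comes from work on how the Parkinson's disease protein alpha-synuclein disturbs Rab GTPase homeostasis, where tagged Rabs of this kind are suited to tracking Rab localization and vesicle trafficking compartments.
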