>Addgene plasmid #18842 | pAG416GPD-Cerulean-VPS21 | addgene partial sequence | sequence record 24732 | EGFP-C 5'-CATGGTCCTGCTGGAGTTCGTG-3'
CCCGGCCNTCGGCAGGACGAGCTGTCAGGGTGGACCAGGTGGTGGACATCAAACAAGTTTGTACAAAAAA
GCAGGCTCCACCATGAACACATCAGTCACTTCCATAAAGTTGGTACTGTTGGGTGAGGCAGCAGTTGGTA
AATCGTCAATAGTCCTAAGGTTTGTATCTAATGATTTTGCCGAAAATAAGGAGCCCACCATTGGTGCAGC
ATTCCTCACTCAAAGAGTTACTATAAATGAACATACTGTTAAGTTTGAAATATGGGACACTGCTGGGCAA
GAGAGATTTGCATCTTTAGCACCTATGTACTATAGAAACGCACAAGCTGCTCTTGTAGTATACGACGTTA
CAAAACCACAATCCTTTATTAAAGCGCGCCACTGGGTTAAGGAATTACATGAACAGGCATCAAAGGATAT
CATCATTGCGTTAGTTGGTAACAAGATCGATATGCTGCAAGAAGGTGGGGAAAGAAAAGTCGCAAGGGAA
GAAGGTGAAAAGCTAGCGGAAGAAAAGGGCTTGTTGTTCTTTGAAACAAGTGCAAAGACAGGAGAGAATG
TTAACGATGTATTTTTGGGAATCGGTGAAAAGATACCACTGAAGACGGCTGAAGAGCAAAATAGTGCAAG
TAACGAACGTGAGTCGAACAATCAAAGAGTGGATTTGAACGCTGCTAATGATGGGACCAGCGCAAACAGT
GCTTGCAGTTGTTAGGACCCAGCTTTCTTGTACNAAGTGGTTCGATGTCATGTAATTAGTTATGTCACGC
TTACATTTNNCGCCCTCCCCCACATCCGNCANAAANAAAAGNN
